>Addgene plasmid #87562 | pBW702_pCAG-PV2 | depositor full sequence | sequence record 173395 | pBW702_pCAG-PV2 sequence 4947 bps
TTACCAATGCTTAATCAGTGAGGCACCTATCTCAGCGATCTGTCTATTTCGTTCATCCATAGTTGCCTGA
CTCCCCGTCGTGTAGATAACTACGATACGGGAGGGCTTACCATCTGGCCCCAGTGCTGCAATGATACCGC
GAGACCCACGCTCACCGGCTCCAGATTTATCAGCAATAAACCAGCCAGCCGGAAGGGCCGAGCGCAGAAG
TGGTCCTGCAACTTTATCCGCCTCCATCCAGTCTATTAATTGTTGCCGGGAAGCTAGAGTAAGTAGTTCG
CCAGTTAATAGTTTGCGCAACGTTGTTGCCATTGCTACAGGCATCGTGGTGTCACGCTCGTCGTTTGGTA
TGGCTTCATTCAGCTCCGGTTCCCAACGATCAAGGCGAGTTACATGATCCCCCATGTTGTGCAAAAAAGC
GGTTAGCTCCTTCGGTCCTCCGATCGTTGTCAGAAGTAAGTTGGCCGCAGTGTTATCACTCATGGTTATG
GCAGCACTGCATAATTCTCTTACTGTCATGCCATCCGTAAGATGCTTTTCTGTGACTGGTGAGTACTCAA
CCAAGTCATTCTGAGAATAGTGTATGCGGCGACCGAGTTGCTCTTGCCCGGCGTCAATACGGGATAATAC
CGCGCCACATAGCAGAACTTTAAAAGTGCTCATCATTGGAAAACGTTCTTCGGGGCGAAAACTCTCAAGG
ATCTTACCGCTGTTGAGATCCAGTTCGATGTAACCCACTCGTGCACCCAACTGATCTTCAGCATCTTTTA
CTTTCACCAGCGTTTCTGGGTGAGCAAAAACAGGAAGGCAAAATGCCGCAAAAAAGGGAATAAGGGCGAC
ACGGAAATGTTGAATACTCATACTCTTCCTTTTTCAATATTATTGAAGCATTTATCAGGGTTATTGTCTC
ATGAGCGGATACATATTTGAATGTATTTAGAAAAATAAACAAATAGGGGTTCCGCGCACATTTCCCCGAA
AAGTGCCACCTGGGTCGACATTGATTATTGACTAGTTATTAATAGTAATCAATTACGGGGTCATTAGTTC
ATAGCCCATATATGGAGTTCCGCGTTACATAACTTACGGTAAATGGCCCGCCTGGCTGACCGCCCAACGA
CCCCCGCCCATTGACGTCAATAATGACGTATGTTCCCATAGTAACGCCAATAGGGACTTTCCATTGACGT
CAATGGGTGGAGTATTTACGGTAAACTGCCCACTTGGCAGTACATCAAGTGTATCATATGCCAAGTACGC
CCCCTATTGACGTCAATGACGGTAAATGGCCCGCCTGGCATTATGCCCAGTACATGACCTTATGGGACTT
TCCTACTTGGCAGTACATCTACGTATTAGTCATCGCTATTACCATGGTCGAGGTGAGCCCCACGTTCTGC
TTCACTCTCCCCATCTCCCCCCCCTCCCCACCCCCAATTTTGTATTTATTTATTTTTTAATTATTTTGTG
CAGCGATGGGGGCGGGGGGGGGGGGGGCGCGCGCCAGGCGGGGCGGGGCGGGGCGAGGGGCGGGGCGGGG
CGAGGCGGAAAGGTGCGGCGGCAGCCAATCAGAGCGGCGCGCTCCGAAAGTTTCCTTTTATGGCGAGGCG
GCGGCGGCGGCGGCCCTATAAAAAGCGAAGCGCGCGGCGGGCGGGAGTCGCTGCGTTGCCTTCGCCCCGT
GCCCCGCTCCGCGCCGCCTCGCGCCGCCCGCCCCGGCTCTGACTGACCGCGTTACTCCCACAGGTGAGCG
GGCGGGACGGCCCTTCTCCTCCGGGCTGTAATTAGCGCTTGGTTTAATGACGGCTCGTTTCTTTTCTGTG
GCTGCGTGAAAGCCTTAAAGGGCTCCGGGAGGGCCCTTTGTGCGGGGGGGAGCGGCTCGGGGGGTGCGTG
CGTGTGTGTGTGCGTGGGGAGCGCCGCGTGCGGCTCCGCGCTGCCCGGCGGCTGTGAGCGCTGCGGGCGC
GGCGCGGGGCTTTGTGCGCTCCGCAGTGTGCGCGAGGGGAGCGCGGCCGGGGGCGGTGCCCCGCGGTGCG
GGGGGGGCTGCGAGGGGAACAAAGGCTGCGTGCGGGGTGTGTGCGTGGGGGGGTGAGCAGGGGGTGTGGG
CGCGGCGGTCGGGCTGTAACCCCCCCCTGCACCCCCCTCCCCGAGTTGCTGAGCACGGCCCGGCTTCGGG
TGCGGGGCTCCGTACGGGGCGTGGCGCGGGGCTCGCCGTGCCGGGCGGGGGGTGGCGGCAGGTGGGGGTG
CCGGGCGGGGCGGGGCCGCCTCGGGCCGGGGAGGGCTCGGGGGAGGGGCGCGGCGGCCCCCGGAGCGCCG
GCGGCTGTCGAGGCGCGGCGAGCCGCAGCCATTGCCTTTTATGGTAATCGTGCGAGAGGGCGCAGGGACT
TCCTTTGTCCCAAATCTGTGCGGAGCCGAAATCTGGGAGGCGCCGCCGCACCCCCTCTAGCGGGCGCGGG
GCGAAGCGGTGCGGCGCCGGCAGGAAGGAAATGGGCGGGGAGGGCCTTCGTGCGTCGCCGCGCCGCCGTC
CCCTTCTCCCTCTCCAGCCTCGGGGCTGTCCGCGGGGGGACGGCTGCCTTCGGGGGGGACGGGGCAGGGC
GGGGTTCGGCTTCTGGCGTGTGACCGGCGGCTCTAGAGCCTCTGCTAACCATGTTCATGCCTTCTTCTTT
TTCCTACAGCTCCTGGGCAACGTGCTGGTTATTGTGCTGTCTCATCATTTTGGCAAAGAATTGATTAATT
CGAGCGAAGGCGCGCCGCTGGGAGTTCGTAGACGGAAACAAACGCAGAATCCAAGCGCACGCGTAAGTCT
ACGGTACCGCACTGAAGGTCCTCAATCGCACTGGAAACATCAAGGTCGGCGGCCGCCCAGGATACATAGA
TTACCACAACTCCGAGCCCTTCCACCGCTAGCGCACTCCTCAGGTGCAGGCTGCCTATCAGAAGGTGGTG
GCTGGTGTGGCCAATGCCCTGGCTCACAAATACCACTGAGATCTTTTTCCCTCTGCCAAAAATTATGGGG
ACATCATGAAGCCCCTTGAGCATCTGACTTCTGGCTAATAAAGGAAATTTATTTTCATTGCAATAGTGTG
TTGGAATTTTTTGTGTCTCTCACTCGGAAGGACATATGGGAGGGCAAATCATTTAAAACATCAGAATGAG
TATTTGGTTTAGAGTTTGGCAACATATGCCCATATGCTGGCTGCCATGAACAAAGGTTGGCTATAAAGAG
GTCATCAGTATATGAAACAGCCCCCTGCTGTCCATTCCTTATTCCATAGAAAAGCCTTGACTTGAGGTTA
GATTTTTTTTATATTTTGTTTTGTGTTATTTTTTTCTTTAACATCCCTAAAATTTTCCTTACATGTTTTA
CTAGCCAGATTTTTCCTCCTCTCCTGACTACTCCCAGTCATAGCTGTCCCTCTTCTCTTATGGAGATCCC
TCGACCTGCAGCCCAAGCTTGGCGTAATCATGGTCATAGCTGTTTCCTGTGTGAAATTGTTATCCGCTCA
CAATTCCACACAACATACGAGCCGGAAGCATAAAGTGTAAAGCCTGGGGTGCCTAATGAGTGAGCTAACT
CACATTAATTGCGTTGCGCTCACTGCCCGCTTTCCAGTCGGGAAACCTGTCGTGCCAGCGGATCCGCATC
TCAATTAGTCAGCAACCATAGTCCCGCCCCTAACTCCGCCCAGTTCCGCCCATTCTCCGCCCCATGGCTG
ACTAATTTTTTTTATTTATGCAGAGGCCGAGGCCGCCTCGGCCTCTGAGCTATTCCAGAAGTAGTGAGGA
GGCTTTTTTGGAGGCCTAGGCTTTTGCAAAAAGCTAACTTGTTTATTGCAGCTTATAATGGTTACAAATA
AAGCAATAGCATCACAAATTTCACAAATAAAGCATTTTTTTCACTGCATTCTAGTTGTGGTTTGTCCAAA
CTCATCAATGTATCTTATCATGTCTGGATCCGCTGCATTAATGAATCGGCCAACGCGCGGGGAGAGGCGG
TTTGCGTATTGGGCGCTCTTCCGCTTCCTCGCTCACTGACTCGCTGCGCTCGGTCGTTCGGCTGCGGCGA
GCGGTATCAGCTCACTCAAAGGCGGTAATACGGTTATCCACAGAATCAGGGGATAACGCAGGAAAGAACA
TGTGAGCAAAAGGCCAGCAAAAGGCCAGGAACCGTAAAAAGGCCGCGTTGCTGGCGTTTTTCCATAGGCT
CCGCCCCCCTGACGAGCATCACAAAAATCGACGCTCAAGTCAGAGGTGGCGAAACCCGACAGGACTATAA
AGATACCAGGCGTTTCCCCCTGGAAGCTCCCTCGTGCGCTCTCCTGTTCCGACCCTGCCGCTTACCGGAT
ACCTGTCCGCCTTTCTCCCTTCGGGAAGCGTGGCGCTTTCTCATAGCTCACGCTGTAGGTATCTCAGTTC
GGTGTAGGTCGTTCGCTCCAAGCTGGGCTGTGTGCACGAACCCCCCGTTCAGCCCGACCGCTGCGCCTTA
TCCGGTAACTATCGTCTTGAGTCCAACCCGGTAAGACACGACTTATCGCCACTGGCAGCAGCCACTGGTA
ACAGGATTAGCAGAGCGAGGTATGTAGGCGGTGCTACAGAGTTCTTGAAGTGGTGGCCTAACTACGGCTA
CACTAGAAGAACAGTATTTGGTATCTGCGCTCTGCTGAAGCCAGTTACCTTCGGAAAAAGAGTTGGTAGC
TCTTGATCCGGCAAACAAACCACCGCTGGTAGCGGTGGTTTTTTTGTTTGCAAGCAGCAGATTACGCGCA
GAAAAAAAGGATCTCAAGAAGATCCTTTGATCTTTTCTACGGGGTCTGACGCTCAGTGGAACGAAAACTC
ACGTTAAGGGATTTTGGTCATGAGATTATCAAAAAGGATCTTCACCTAGATCCTTTTAAATTAAAAATGA
AGTTTTAAATCAATCTAAAGTATATATGAGTAAACTTGGTCTGACAG
Features (pLannotate 1.2.2; 16 found; start..end, strand, type, name):
      1..861     -  CDS            AmpR: β-lactamase; bla; confers resistance to ampicillin, carbenicillin, and related antibiotics
    862..966     -  promoter       AmpR promoter: bla
    997..1376    +  enhancer       CMV enhancer: human cytomegalovirus immediate early enhancer
   1378..1653    +  promoter       chicken β-actin promoter: No description available
   1654..2669    +  intron         chimeric intron: chimera between introns from chicken β-actin and rabbit β-globin
   2824..2976    +  CDS            HBB (fragment): HBB_ORNAN - Experimental evidence at protein level: Swiss-Prot protein existence level 1. Involved in oxygen transport from the lung to the various peripheral tissues. From Ornithorhynchus anatinus (Duckbill platypus).
   3047..3102    +  polyA_signal   β-globin poly(A) signal: rabbit β-globin polyadenylation signal (Gil and Proudfoot, 1987)
   3487..3503    -  protein_bind   lac operator: The lac repressor binds to the lac operator to inhibit transcription in E. coli. This inhibition can be relieved by adding lactose or isopropyl-β-D-thiogalactopyranoside (IPTG). lac repressor encoded by lacI
   3511..3541    -  promoter       lac promoter: promoter for the E. coli lac operon
   3556..3577    -  protein_bind   CAP binding site: CAP binding activates transcription in the presence of cAMP. E. coli catabolite activator protein
   3590..3629    -  CDS            lacI (fragment): lac repressor; lacI; The lac repressor binds to the lac operator to inhibit transcription in E. coli. This inhibition can be relieved by adding lactose or isopropyl-β-D-thiogalactopyranoside (IPTG).
   3636..3658    +  promoter       SV40 promoter (fragment): SV40 enhancer and early promoter
   3662..3796    +  rep_origin     SV40 ori: SV40 origin of replication
   3816..3950    +  polyA_signal   SV40 poly(A) signal: SV40 polyadenylation signal
   3952..4006    -  CDS            lacI (fragment): lac repressor; lacI; The lac repressor binds to the lac operator to inhibit transcription in E. coli. This inhibition can be relieved by adding lactose or isopropyl-β-D-thiogalactopyranoside (IPTG).
   4189..4777    -  rep_origin     ori: high-copy-number ColE1/pMB1/pBR322/pUC origin of replication
