[The description below was written by a language model from this plasmid's Addgene catalogue record and pLannotate feature annotations shown in this document.]
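Description:
pBW702_pCAG-PV2 is a 4,947 bp empty mammalian expression backbone derived from pCAGGS, catalogued as a synthetic biology vector with the brief purpose "Simple PV2". It is maintained in E. coli through a high-copy ColE1/pUC-type origin and selected with ampicillin via the β-lactamase gene and its native promoter. The record does not explain what "PV2" stands for. It most plausibly names a particular cloning-site or parent-vector format used by the depositors, but that is an inference from the name.

The functional core is the CAG promoter arrangement: the human cytomegalovirus immediate early enhancer fused to the chicken β-actin promoter, followed by the chimeric chicken β-actin/rabbit β-globin intron. Together these drive strong, broadly active transcription in mammalian cells. No insert is annotated; a short unannotated gap after the intron is presumably where a coding sequence would be cloned. Downstream lies the rabbit β-globin polyadenylation signal. The "HBB fragment" hit just before it, matched to a platypus protein, almost certainly reflects residual β-globin exon sequence carried in the pCAGGS 3′ region rather than an intended payload.

The remaining features are backbone remnants typical of pCAGGS: a lac promoter/operator with CAP binding site, small lacI fragments, a partial SV40 promoter, an SV40 origin that can permit episomal replication in cells expressing large T antigen, and an SV40 poly(A) signal. There is no mammalian selection marker, so the plasmid suits transient transfection. It was deposited alongside work on multi-input, multi-output genetic circuits in mammalian cells, where it would serve as a recipient vector for building CAG-driven parts.
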