Addgene plasmid #87562: pBW702_pCAG-PV2
Purpose: (Empty Backbone) Simple PV2
Depositing lab: Wilson Wong. Depositing organization: Boston University Main Campus. Publication: Large-scale design of robust genetic circuits with multiple inputs and outputs for mammalian cells. Weinberg BH, Pham NT, Caraballo LD, Lozanoski T, Engel A, Bhatia S, Wong WW. Nat Biotechnol. 2017 Mar 27. doi: 10.1038/nbt.3805. PubMed 28346402.
Backbone
  Vector backbone: pCAGGS
  Vector type: Mammalian Expression, Synthetic Biology
Growth in bacteria
  Bacterial resistance: Ampicillin, 100 μg/mL
  Growth temperature: 37°C
  Growth strain: NEB Stable
  Copy number: High Copy
Terms and licenses: Academic/Nonprofit Terms; Industry Terms: Not Available to Industry
How to cite: pBW702_pCAG-PV2 was a gift from Wilson Wong (Addgene plasmid # 87562 ; http://n2t.net/addgene:87562 ; RRID:Addgene_87562)
