>Addgene plasmid #87562 | pBW702_pCAG-PV2 | addgene partial sequence | sequence record 177164 | Addgene Partial NGS Result
GGGCGGGGCCGCCTCGGGCCGGGGAGGGCTCGGGGGAGGGGCGCGGCGGCCCCCGGAGCGCCGGCGGCTG
TCGAGGCGCGGCGAGCCGCAGCCATTGCCTTTTATGGTAATCGTGCGAGAGGGCGCAGGGACTTCCTTTG
TCCCAAATCTGTGCGGAGCCGAAATCTGGGAGGCGCCGCCGCACCCCCTCTAGCGGGCGCGGGGCGAAGC
GGTGCGGCGCCGGCAGGAAGGAAATGGGCGGGGAGGGCCTTCGTGCGTCGCCGCGCCGCCGTCCCCTTCT
CCCTCTCCAGCCTCGGGGCTGTCCGCGGGGGGACGGCTGCCTTCGGGGGGGACGGGGCAGGGCGGGGTTC
GGCTTCTGGCGTGTGACCGGCGGCTCTAGAGCCTCTGCTAACCATGTTCATGCCTTCTTCTTTTTCCTAC
AGCTCCTGGGCAACGTGCTGGTTATTGTGCTGTCTCATCATTTTGGCAAAGAATTGATTAATTCGAGCGA
AGGCGCGCCGCTGGGAGTTCGTAGACGGAAACAAACGCAGAATCCAAGCGCACGCGTAAGTCTACGGTAC
CGCACTGAAGGTCCTCAATCGCACTGGAAACATCAAGGTCGGCGGCCGCCCAGGATACATAGATTACCAC
AACTCCGAGCCCTTCCACCGCTAGCGCACTCCTCAGGTGCAGGCTGCCTATCAGAAGGTGGTGGCTGGTG
TGGCCAATGCCCTGGCTCACAAATACCACTGAGATCTTTTTCCCTCTGCCAAAAATTATGGGGACATCAT
GAAGCCCCTTGAGCATCTGACTTCTGGCTAATAAAGGAAATTTATTTTCATTGCAATAGTGTGTTGGAAT
TTTTTGTGTCTCTCACTCGGAAGGACATATGGGAGGGCAAATCATTTAAAACATCAGAATGAGTATTTGG
TTTAGAGTTTGGCAACATATGCCCATATGCTGGCTGCCATGAACAAAGGTTGGCTATAAAGAGGTCATCA
GTATATGAAACAGCCCCCTGCTGTCCATTCCTTATTCCATAGAAAAGCCTTGACTTGAGGTTAGATTTTT
TTTATATTTTGTTTTGTGTTATTTTTTTCTTTAACATCCCTAAAATTTTCCTTACATGTTTTACTAGCCA
GATTTTTCCTCCTCTCCTGACTACTCCCAGTCATAGCTGTCCCTCTTCTCTTATGGAGATCCCTCGACCT
GCAGCCCAAGCTTGGCGTAATCATGGTCATAGCTGTTTCCTGTGTGAAATTGTTATCCGCTCACAATTCC
ACACAACATACGAGCCGGAAGCATAAAGTGTAAAGCCTGGGGTGCCTAATGAGTGAGCTAACTCACATTA
ATTGCGTTGCGCTCACTGCCCGCTTTCCAGTCGGGAAACCTGTCGTGCCAGCGGATCCGCATCTCAATTA
GTCAGCAACCATAGTCCCGCCCCTAACTCCGCCCAGTTCCGCCCATTCTCCGCCCCATGGCTGACTAATT
TTTTTTATTTATGCAGAGGCCGAGGCCGCCTCGGCCTCTGAGCTATTCCAGAAGTAGTGAGGAGGCTTTT
TTGGAGGCCTAGGCTTTTGCAAAAAGCTAACTTGTTTATTGCAGCTTATAATGGTTACAAATAAAGCAAT
AGCATCACAAATTTCACAAATAAAGCATTTTTTTCACTGCATTCTAGTTGTGGTTTGTCCAAACTCATCA
ATGTATCTTATCATGTCTGGATCCGCTGCATTAATGAATCGGCCAACGCGCGGGGAGAGGCGGTTTGCGT
ATTGGGCGCTCTTCCGCTTCCTCGCTCACTGACTCGCTGCGCTCGGTCGTTCGGCTGCGGCGAGCGGTAT
CAGCTCACTCAAAGGCGGTAATACGGTTATCCACAGAATCAGGGGATAACGCAGGAAAGAACATGTGAGC
AAAAGGCCAGCAAAAGGCCAGGAACCGTAAAAAGGCCGCGTTGCTGGCGTTTTTCCATAGGCTCCGCCCC
CCTGACGAGCATCACAAAAATCGACGCTCAAGTCAGAGGTGGCGAAACCCGACAGGACTATAAAGATACC
AGGCGTTTCCCCCTGGAAGCTCCCTCGTGCGCTCTCCTGTTCCGACCCTGCCGCTTACCGGATACCTGTC
CGCCTTTCTCCCTTCGGGAAGCGTGGCGCTTTCTCATAGCTCACGCTGTAGGTATCTCAGTTCGGTGTAG
GTCGTTCGCTCCAAGCTGGGCTGTGTGCACGAACCCCCCGTTCAGCCCGACCGCTGCGCCTTATCCGGTA
ACTATCGTCTTGAGTCCAACCCGGTAAGACACGACTTATCGCCACTGGCAGCAGCCACTGGTAACAGGAT
TAGCAGAGCGAGGTATGTAGGCGGTGCTACAGAGTTCTTGAAGTGGTGGCCTAACTACGGCTACACTAGA
AGAACAGTATTTGGTATCTGCGCTCTGCTGAAGCCAGTTACCTTCGGAAAAAGAGTTGGTAGCTCTTGAT
CCGGCAAACAAACCACCGCTGGTAGCGGTGGTTTTTTTGTTTGCAAGCAGCAGATTACGCGCAGAAAAAA
AGGATCTCAAGAAGATCCTTTGATCTTTTCTACGGGGTCTGACGCTCAGTGGAACGAAAACTCACGTTAA
GGGATTTTGGTCATGAGATTATCAAAAAGGATCTTCACCTAGATCCTTTTAAATTAAAAATGAAGTTTTA
AATCAATCTAAAGTATATATGAGTAAACTTGGTCTGACAGTTACCAATGCTTAATCAGTGAGGCACCTAT
CTCAGCGATCTGTCTATTTCGTTCATCCATAGTTGCCTGACTCCCCGTCGTGTAGATAACTACGATACGG
GAGGGCTTACCATCTGGCCCCAGTGCTGCAATGATACCGCGAGACCCACGCTCACCGGCTCCAGATTTAT
CAGCAATAAACCAGCCAGCCGGAAGGGCCGAGCGCAGAAGTGGTCCTGCAACTTTATCCGCCTCCATCCA
GTCTATTAATTGTTGCCGGGAAGCTAGAGTAAGTAGTTCGCCAGTTAATAGTTTGCGCAACGTTGTTGCC
ATTGCTACAGGCATCGTGGTGTCACGCTCGTCGTTTGGTATGGCTTCATTCAGCTCCGGTTCCCAACGAT
CAAGGCGAGTTACATGATCCCCCATGTTGTGCAAAAAAGCGGTTAGCTCCTTCGGTCCTCCGATCGTTGT
CAGAAGTAAGTTGGCCGCAGTGTTATCACTCATGGTTATGGCAGCACTGCATAATTCTCTTACTGTCATG
CCATCCGTAAGATGCTTTTCTGTGACTGGTGAGTACTCAACCAAGTCATTCTGAGAATAGTGTATGCGGC
GACCGAGTTGCTCTTGCCCGGCGTCAATACGGGATAATACCGCGCCACATAGCAGAACTTTAAAAGTGCT
CATCATTGGAAAACGTTCTTCGGGGCGAAAACTCTCAAGGATCTTACCGCTGTTGAGATCCAGTTCGATG
TAACCCACTCGTGCACCCAACTGATCTTCAGCATCTTTTACTTTCACCAGCGTTTCTGGGTGAGCAAAAA
CAGGAAGGCAAAATGCCGCAAAAAAGGGAATAAGGGCGACACGGAAATGTTGAATACTCATACTCTTCCT
TTTTCAATATTATTGAAGCATTTATCAGGGTTATTGTCTCATGAGCGGATACATATTTGAATGTATTTAG
AAAAATAAACAAATAGGGGTTCCGCGCACATTTCCCCGAAAAGTGCCACCTGGGTCGACATTGATTATTG
ACTAGTTATTAATAGTAATCAATTACGGGGTCATTAGTTCATAGCCCATATATGGAGTTCCGCGTTACAT
AACTTACGGTAAATGGCCCGCCTGGCTGACCGCCCAACGACCCCCGCCCATTGACGTCAATAATGACGTA
TGTTCCCATAGTAACGCCAATAGGGACTTTCCATTGACGTCAATGGGTGGAGTATTTACGGTAAACTGCC
CACTTGGCAGTACATCAAGTGTATCATATGCCAAGTACGCCCCCTATTGACGTCAATGACGGTAAATGGC
CCGCCTGGCATTATGCCCAGTACATGACCTTATGGGACTTTCCTACTTGGCAGTACATCTACGTATTAGT
CATCGCTATTACCATGGTCGAGGTGAGCCCCACGTTCTGCTTCACTCTCCCCATCTCCCCCCCCTCCCCA
CCCCCAATTTTGTATTTATTTATTTTTTAATTATTTTGTGCAGCGATGGGGGCGGGGGGGGGGGG
